Addgene plasmid #111272: pET-30a(+)-Syk-tSH2-FX
Purpose: express murine Syk tandem SH2 domains (Ser 8 to Gln 264), with interdomain A (Phe 119 to His 162) substituted by a flexible 20-amino-acid linker (GGS)3GS(GGS)3, in E.coli strain Rosetta 2 (DE3)
Depositing lab: Carol Post. Depositing organization: Purdue University. Publication: Insights into the allosteric regulation of Syk association with receptor ITAM, a multi-state equilibrium. Feng C, Post CB. Phys Chem Chem Phys. 2016 Feb 17;18(8):5807-18. doi: 10.1039/c5cp05417f. PubMed 26468009.
Backbone
  Vector backbone: pET-30a(+)
  Backbone manufacturer: Novagen
  Backbone size w/o insert (bp): 5422
  Total vector size (bp): 5943
  Vector type: Bacterial Expression
Growth in bacteria
  Bacterial resistance: Kanamycin, 50 μg/mL
  Growth temperature: 37°C
  Growth strain: DH5alpha
  Copy number: Unknown
Gene/Insert
  Gene/Insert name: murine Syk tandem SH2 domains (Ser 8 to Gln 264), with interdomain A (Phe 119 to His 162) substituted by a flexible 20aa linker (alt name: Spleen tyrosine kinase)
  Species: M. musculus (mouse)
  Insert size (bp): 714
  Mutation: interdomain A (Phe 119 to His 162) substituted by a flexible 20-amino-acid linker (GGS)3GS(GGS)3
  GenBank ID: NP_035648
  Entrez Gene: Syk (a.k.a. Sykb)
  Promoter: T7 promoter
  Cloning method: Restriction Enzyme; 5′ cloning site Nde I (unknown if destroyed); 3′ cloning site Xho I (unknown if destroyed)
  Sequencing primers: 5′ T7 promoter; 3′ T7 terminator
Terms and licenses: Academic/Nonprofit Terms; Industry Terms: Not Available to Industry
Depositor comments: encoding the following protein sequence: MSANHLTYFFGNITREEAEDYLVQGGMTDGLYLLRQSRNYLGGFALSVAHNRKAHHYTIERELNGTYAISGGRAHASPADLCHYHSQEPDGLICLLKKPFNRPPGVQPKTGPGGSGGSGGSGSGGSGGSGGSEKMPWFHGNISRDESEQTVLIGSKTNGKFLIRARDNSGSYALCLLHEGKVLHYRIDRDKTGKLSIPEGKKFDTLWQLVEHYSYKPDGLLRVLTVPCQKIGAQ
How to cite: pET-30a(+)-Syk-tSH2-FX was a gift from Carol Post (Addgene plasmid # 111272 ; http://n2t.net/addgene:111272 ; RRID:Addgene_111272)
