[The description below was written by a language model from this plasmid's Addgene catalogue record and pLannotate feature annotations shown in this document.]
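Description:
pET-30a(+)-Syk-tSH2-FX is a bacterial expression plasmid of about 5.9 kb built on the Novagen pET-30a(+) backbone. It produces an engineered fragment of mouse spleen tyrosine kinase (Syk) in E. coli. The plasmid replicates from a pBR322-type ColE1 origin accompanied by the rop gene and the bom mobility region. It is selected with kanamycin through the aph(3')-Ia resistance gene and also carries an f1 phage origin. The short tetracycline-resistance and AmpR promoter fragments in the annotation are non-functional backbone remnants.

The 714 bp insert was cloned between NdeI and XhoI. It encodes the tandem SH2 domains of Syk (Ser 8 to Gln 264), with the native interdomain A segment (Phe 119 to His 162) replaced by a flexible 20-residue glycine/serine linker, (GGS)3GS(GGS)3. Expression is driven by a T7 promoter with an adjacent lac operator and the T7 gene 10 ribosome binding site, and transcription ends at the T7 terminator. The plasmid-borne lacI gene supplies repressor, so transcription depends on T7 RNA polymerase from a DE3 lysogen and is induced with IPTG. The record names Rosetta 2 (DE3) as the intended expression strain. NdeI cloning normally removes the N-terminal tags of pET-30a. A His-tag coding fragment is annotated downstream of the insert, but the depositor's stated protein product ends at the Syk residues. The record therefore does not establish whether that tag is translated.

The linker-substituted protein was designed to examine how interdomain A couples the two SH2 domains. The associated work addresses allosteric regulation of Syk binding to receptor ITAM motifs.
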