Features (pLannotate 1.2.2; 19 found; start..end, strand, type, name):
     26..73      -  terminator     T7 terminator: transcription terminator for bacteriophage T7 RNA polymerase
     81..130     -  CDS            SET1 (fragment): solubility-enhancement tag derived from T7 phage gene 10B
    140..157     -  CDS            9xHis (fragment): 9xHis affinity tag
    167..865     -  CDS            Syk (fragment): KSYK_MOUSE - Also known as ptk72, Sykb. Experimental evidence at protein level: Swiss-Prot protein existence level 1. Non-receptor tyrosine kinase which mediates signal transduction downstream of a variety of transmembrane receptors including classical immunoreceptors like the B-cell receptor (BCR). Regulates several biological processes including innate and adaptive immunity, cell adhesion, osteoclast maturation, platelet activation and vascular development. Assembles into signaling complexes with activated receptors at the plasma membrane via interaction between its SH2 domains and the recep
    876..898     -  RBS            RBS: efficient ribosome binding site from bacteriophage T7 gene 10 (Olins and Rangwala, 1989)
    913..937     -  protein_bind   lac operator: The lac repressor binds to the lac operator to inhibit transcription in E. coli. This inhibition can be relieved by adding lactose or isopropyl-β-D-thiogalactopyranoside (IPTG). lac repressor encoded by lacI
    938..956     -  promoter       T7 promoter: promoter for bacteriophage T7 RNA polymerase
    982..1261    +  CDS            TcR (fragment): tetracycline efflux protein; tet; confers resistance to tetracycline
   1269..1346    +  promoter       lacI promoter: lacI
   1347..2429    +  CDS            lacI: lac repressor; lacI; The lac repressor binds to the lac operator to inhibit transcription in E. coli. This inhibition can be relieved by adding lactose or isopropyl-β-D-thiogalactopyranoside (IPTG).
   2442..2463    +  protein_bind   CAP binding site: CAP binding activates transcription in the presence of cAMP. E. coli catabolite activator protein
   2478..2769    +  CDS            TcR (fragment): tetracycline efflux protein; tet; confers resistance to tetracycline
   2841..3221    -  CDS            YPB1_ECOLX: Protein predicted: Swiss-Prot protein existence level 4. From Escherichia coli.
   3238..3429    +  CDS            rop: Rop protein, which maintains plasmids at low copy number; rop
   3531..3670    +  misc_feature   bom: basis of mobility region from pBR322
   3856..4444    -  rep_origin     ori: high-copy-number ColE1/pMB1/pBR322/pUC origin of replication
   4566..5381    +  CDS            KanR: aminoglycoside phosphotransferase; aph(3')-Ia; confers resistance to kanamycin in bacteria or G418 (Geneticin®) in eukaryotes
   5390..5447    -  promoter       AmpR promoter (fragment): bla
   5500..5928    -  rep_origin     f1 ori (sequence partly withheld): f1 bacteriophage origin of replication; arrow indicates direction of (+) strand synthesis
>Addgene plasmid #111272 | pET-30a(+)-Syk-tSH2-FX | addgene full sequence | sequence record 215700 | Addgene NGS Result
ATCCGGATATAGTTCCTCCTTTCAGCAAAAAACCCCTCAAGACCCGTTTAGAGGCCCCAAGGGGTTATGC
TAGTTATTGCTCAGCGGTGGCAGCAGCCAACTCAGCTTCCTTTCGGGCTTTGTTAGCAGCCGGATCTCAG
TGGTGGTGGTGGTGGTGCTCGAGTTATTGTGCACCGATCTTCTGGCATGGTACCGTGAGGACTCTTAGTA
GCCCATCTGGCTTGTAAGAGTAATGTTCCACTAGCTGCCAGAGGGTGTCAAACTTCTTCCCCTCAGGAAT
GGAGAGCTTCCCGGTCTTGTCCCTGTCAATGCGGTAGTGCAATACTTTCCCTTCGTGCAGCAGGCACAGA
GCATAGGAGCCGCTGTTGTCTCTGGCCCTGATCAGGAATTTTCCATTGGTCTTTGACCCTATGAGGACCG
TCTGCTCTGATTCATCTCTGGAGATGTTGCCATGGAACCAGGGCATCTTCTCGCTGCCACCGCTGCCACC
GCTGCCACCGGATCCCGAGCCTCCCGAGCCTCCGCTGCCACCGGGTCCGGTCTTGGGCTGTACTCCCGGG
GGCCGGTTGAAGGGCTTCTTAAGGAGGCAGATAAGGCCATCAGGTTCCTGGGAGTGGTAATGGCAGAGGT
CTGCTGGGCTGGCATGGGCCCTGCCCCCGGAGATGGCGTAGGTGCCATTAAGTTCCCTCTCGATGGTGTA
GTGGTGTGCCTTCCTGTTGTGAGCCACCGACAAAGCAAAACCACCCAGGTAATTGCGGCTCTGGCGTAGC
AGGTAGAGCCCATCGGTCATGCCTCCCTGGACCAGGTAGTCTTCAGCCTCTTCCCGGGTGATGTTGCCAA
AAAAGTAGGTCAGGTGGTTGGCGCTCATATGTATATCTCCTTCTTAAAGTTAAACAAAATTATTTCTAGA
GGGGAATTGTTATCCGCTCACAATTCCCCTATAGTGAGTCGTATTAATTTCGCGGGATCGAGATCGATCT
CGATCCTCTACGCCGGACGCATCGTGGCCGGCATCACCGGCGCCACAGGTGCGGTTGCTGGCGCCTATAT
CGCCGACATCACCGATGGGGAAGATCGGGCTCGCCACTTCGGGCTCATGAGCGCTTGTTTCGGCGTGGGT
ATGGTGGCAGGCCCCGTGGCCGGGGGACTGTTGGGCGCCATCTCCTTGCATGCACCATTCCTTGCGGCGG
CGGTGCTCAACGGCCTCAACCTACTACTGGGCTGCTTCCTAATGCAGGAGTCGCATAAGGGAGAGCGTCG
AGATCCCGGACACCATCGAATGGCGCAAAACCTTTCGCGGTATGGCATGATAGCGCCCGGAAGAGAGTCA
ATTCAGGGTGGTGAATGTGAAACCAGTAACGTTATACGATGTCGCAGAGTATGCCGGTGTCTCTTATCAG
ACCGTTTCCCGCGTGGTGAACCAGGCCAGCCACGTTTCTGCGAAAACGCGGGAAAAAGTGGAAGCGGCGA
TGGCGGAGCTGAATTACATTCCCAACCGCGTGGCACAACAACTGGCGGGCAAACAGTCGTTGCTGATTGG
CGTTGCCACCTCCAGTCTGGCCCTGCACGCGCCGTCGCAAATTGTCGCGGCGATTAAATCTCGCGCCGAT
CAACTGGGTGCCAGCGTGGTGGTGTCGATGGTAGAACGAAGCGGCGTCGAAGCCTGTAAAGCGGCGGTGC
ACAATCTTCTCGCGCAACGCGTCAGTGGGCTGATCATTAACTATCCGCTGGATGACCAGGATGCCATTGC
TGTGGAAGCTGCCTGCACTAATGTTCCGGCGTTATTTCTTGATGTCTCTGACCAGACACCCATCAACAGT
ATTATTTTCTCCCATGAAGACGGTACGCGACTGGGCGTGGAGCATCTGGTCGCATTGGGTCACCAGCAAA
TCGCGCTGTTAGCGGGCCCATTAAGTTCTGTCTCGGCGCGTCTGCGTCTGGCTGGCTGGCATAAATATCT
CACTCGCAATCAAATTCAGCCGATAGCGGAACGGGAAGGCGACTGGAGTGCCATGTCCGGTTTTCAACAA
ACCATGCAAATGCTGAATGAGGGCATCGTTCCCACTGCGATGCTGGTTGCCAACGATCAGATGGCGCTGG
GCGCAATGCGCGCCATTACCGAGTCCGGGCTGCGCGTTGGTGCGGACATCTCGGTAGTGGGATACGACGA
TACCGAAGACAGCTCATGTTATATCCCGCCGTTAACCACCATCAAACAGGATTTTCGCCTGCTGGGGCAA
ACCAGCGTGGACCGCTTGCTGCAACTCTCTCAGGGCCAGGCGGTGAAGGGCAATCAGCTGTTGCCCGTCT
CACTGGTGAAAAGAAAAACCACCCTGGCGCCCAATACGCAAACCGCCTCTCCCCGCGCGTTGGCCGATTC
ATTAATGCAGCTGGCACGACAGGTTTCCCGACTGGAAAGCGGGCAGTGAGCGCAACGCAATTAATGTAAG
TTAGCTCACTCATTAGGCACCGGGATCTCGACCGATGCCCTTGAGAGCCTTCAACCCAGTCAGCTCCTTC
CGGTGGGCGCGGGGCATGACTATCGTCGCCGCACTTATGACTGTCTTCTTTATCATGCAACTCGTAGGAC
AGGTGCCGGCAGCGCTCTGGGTCATTTTCGGCGAGGACCGCTTTCGCTGGAGCGCGACGATGATCGGCCT
GTCGCTTGCGGTATTCGGAATCTTGCACGCCCTCGCTCAAGCCTTCGTCACTGGTCCCGCCACCAAACGT
TTCGGCGAGAAGCAGGCCATTATCGCCGGCATGGCGGCCCCACGGGTGCGCATGATCGTGCTCCTGTCGT
TGAGGACCCGGCTAGGCTGGCGGGGTTGCCTTACTGGTTAGCAGAATGAATCACCGATACGCGAGCGAAC
GTGAAGCGACTGCTGCTGCAAAACGTCTGCGACCTGAGCAACAACATGAATGGTCTTCGGTTTCCGTGTT
TCGTAAAGTCTGGAAACGCGGAAGTCAGCGCCCTGCACCATTATGTTCCGGATCTGCATCGCAGGATGCT
GCTGGCTACCCTGTGGAACACCTACATCTGTATTAACGAAGCGCTGGCATTGACCCTGAGTGATTTTTCT
CTGGTCCCGCCGCATCCATACCGCCAGTTGTTTACCCTCACAACGTTCCAGTAACCGGGCATGTTCATCA
TCAGTAACCCGTATCGTGAGCATCCTCTCTCGTTTCATCGGTATCATTACCCCCATGAACAGAAATCCCC
CTTACACGGAGGCATCAGTGACCAAACAGGAAAAAACCGCCCTTAACATGGCCCGCTTTATCAGAAGCCA
GACATTAACGCTTCTGGAGAAACTCAACGAGCTGGACGCGGATGAACAGGCAGACATCTGTGAATCGCTT
CACGACCACGCTGATGAGCTTTACCGCAGCTGCCTCGCGCGTTTCGGTGATGACGGTGAAAACCTCTGAC
ACATGCAGCTCCCGGAGACGGTCACAGCTTGTCTGTAAGCGGATGCCGGGAGCAGACAAGCCCGTCAGGG
CGCGTCAGCGGGTGTTGGCGGGTGTCGGGGCGCAGCCATGACCCAGTCACGTAGCGATAGCGGAGTGTAT
ACTGGCTTAACTATGCGGCATCAGAGCAGATTGTACTGAGAGTGCACCATTGCGGTGTGAAATACCGCAC
AGATGCGTAAGGAGAAAATACCGCATCAGGCGCTCTTCCGCTTCCTCGCTCACTGACTCGCTGCGCTCGG
TCGTTCGGCTGCGGCGAGCGGTATCAGCTCACTCAAAGGCGGTAATACGGTTATCCACAGAATCAGGGGA
TAACGCAGGAAAGAACATGTGAGCAAAAGGCCAGCAAAAGGCCAGGAACCGTAAAAAGGCCGCGTTGCTG
GCGTTTTTCCATAGGCTCCGCCCCCCTGACGAGCATCACAAAAATCGACGCTCAAGTCAGAGGTGGCGAA
ACCCGACAGGACTATAAAGATACCAGGCGTTTCCCCCTGGAAGCTCCCTCGTGCGCTCTCCTGTTCCGAC
CCTGCCGCTTACCGGATACCTGTCCGCCTTTCTCCCTTCGGGAAGCGTGGCGCTTTCTCATAGCTCACGC
TGTAGGTATCTCAGTTCGGTGTAGGTCGTTCGCTCCAAGCTGGGCTGTGTGCACGAACCCCCCGTTCAGC
CCGACCGCTGCGCCTTATCCGGTAACTATCGTCTTGAGTCCAACCCGGTAAGACACGACTTATCGCCACT
GGCAGCAGCCACTGGTAACAGGATTAGCAGAGCGAGGTATGTAGGCGGTGCTACAGAGTTCTTGAAGTGG
TGGCCTAACTACGGCTACACTAGAAGGACAGTATTTGGTATCTGCGCTCTGCTGAAGCCAGTTACCTTCG
GAAAAAGAGTTGGTAGCTCTTGATCCGGCAAACAAACCACCGCTGGTAGCGGTGGTTTTTTTGTTTGCAA
GCAGCAGATTACGCGCAGAAAAAAAGGATCTCAAGAAGATCCTTTGATCTTTTCTACGGGGTCTGACGCT
CAGTGGAACGAAAACTCACGTTAAGGGATTTTGGTCATGAACAATAAAACTGTCTGCTTACATAAACAGT
AATACAAGGGGTGTTATGAGCCATATTCAACGGGAAACGTCTTGCTCTAGGCCGCGATTAAATTCCAACA
TGGATGCTGATTTATATGGGTATAAATGGGCTCGCGATAATGTCGGGCAATCAGGTGCGACAATCTATCG
ATTGTATGGGAAGCCCGATGCGCCAGAGTTGTTTCTGAAACATGGCAAAGGTAGCGTTGCCAATGATGTT
ACAGATGAGATGGTCAGACTAAACTGGCTGACGGAATTTATGCCTCTTCCGACCATCAAGCATTTTATCC
GTACTCCTGATGATGCATGGTTACTCACCACTGCGATCCCCGGGAAAACAGCATTCCAGGTATTAGAAGA
ATATCCTGATTCAGGTGAAAATATTGTTGATGCGCTGGCAGTGTTCCTGCGCCGGTTGCATTCGATTCCT
GTTTGTAATTGTCCTTTTAACAGCGATCGCGTATTTCGTCTCGCTCAGGCGCAATCACGAATGAATAACG
GTTTGGTTGATGCGAGTGATTTTGATGACGAGCGTAATGGCTGGCCTGTTGAACAAGTCTGGAAAGAAAT
GCATAAACTTTTGCCATTCTCACCGGATTCAGTCGTCACTCATGGTGATTTCTCACTTGATAACCTTATT
TTTGACGAGGGGAAATTAATAGGTTGTATTGATGTTGGACGAGTCGGAATCGCAGACCGATACCAGGATC
TTGCCATCCTATGGAACTGCCTCGGTGAGTTTTCTCCTTCATTACAGAAACGGCTTTTTCAAAAATATGG
TATTGATAATCCTGATATGAATAAATTGCAGTTTCATTTGATGCTCGATGAGTTTTTCTAAGAATTAATT
CATGAGCGGATACATATTTGAATGTATTTAGAAAAATAAACAAATAGGGGTTCCGCGCACATTTCCCCGA
AAAGTGCCACCTAAATTGTAAGCGTTAATATTTTGTTAAAATTCGCGTTAAATTTTTGTTAAATCAGCTC
ATTTTTTAACCAATAGGCCGAAATCGGCAAAATCCCTTATAAATCAAAAGAATAGACCGAGATAGGGTTG
AGTGTTGTTCCAGTTTGGAACAAGAGTCCACTATTAAAGAACGTGGACTCCAACGTCAAAGG
[49 nt withheld, positions 5663-5711]
T
[91 nt withheld, positions 5713-5803]
G
[124 nt withheld, positions 5805-5928]
CCCATTCGCCA
